>Addgene plasmid #209415 | 2015-N iFAST | addgene full sequence | sequence record 429003 | Addgene NGS Result
CGGAGGTGGAGGTTCTGGTGGAGGTGGTTCAAGCCTAGGGACCCGGGGGCGCGCCTAAACGCGTAGTACT
TAACCGCGCCGTCGACGAGTGAAATTCTGGAAATCTGGAAATCTGGTTTTGTATTCTTGTTATTCTTCTT
TTTGTTATTACATATATAACTTGTTACTTTTTTAAAAAAATCTTTGTTTATTTTATAAATATATAAAACT
AAATTTAAGAAAAAGAGAAAAATGTTTTATTTGAGAGATTGAAATTTTACTTGAATTTAGCTTAGCTTTT
ATAAAGTATTATTATGTAAAAAAACAAAACAAATATACATTAAAAAGTTAAGACTATAAAATAGCCACCC
AAGGCATTTCTATATCTTGTTGTTGTTGTTTTCATCTTCTGTATCAGAGGAACTTATTTTATTATTTTCG
TCACGGGTATTTTCTCTTGTTTGATGATTCATCCCATTCATTCCATCATAAAATTCTAGAAGGACCACCT
TTGATTGTAAATAGTAATAATTACCACCCTTATTTAATTATTTATTTAACTTATTTATTTATTTATTATA
CATATATACAAATCTAATAAAGTGAAAATCTCCCCCTTCACACGTGGCCGAGGAGCAGGACTGACACGTG
CTAAAACTTCATTTTTAATTTAAAAGGATCTAGGTGAAGATCCTTTTTGATAATCTCATGACCAAAATCC
CTTAACGTGAGTTTTCGTTCCACTGAGCGTCAGACCCCGTAGAAAAGATCAAAGGATCTTCTTGAGATCC
TTTTTTTCTGCGCGTAATCTGCTGCTTGCAAACAAAAAAACCACCGCTACCAGCGGTGGTTTGTTTGCCG
GATCAAGAGCTACCAACTCTTTTTCCGAAGGTAACTGGCTTCAGCAGAGCGCAGATACCAAATACTGTTC
TTCTAGTGTAGCCGTAGTTAGGCCACCACTTCAAGAACTCTGTAGCACCGCCTACATACCTCGCTCTGCT
AATCCTGTTACCAGTGGCTGCTGCCAGTGGCGATAAGTCGTGTCTTACCGGGTTGGACTCAAGACGATAG
TTACCGGATAAGGCGCAGCGGTCGGGCTGAACGGGGGGTTCGTGCACACAGCCCAGCTTGGAGCGAACGA
CCTACACCGAACTGAGATACCTACAGCGTGAGCTATGAGAAAGCGCCACGCTTCCCGAAGGGAGAAAGGC
GGACAGGTATCCGGTAAGCGGCAGGGTCGGAACAGGAGAGCGCACGAGGGAGCTTCCAGGGGAAACGCCT
GGTATCTTTATAGTCCTGTCGGGTTTCGCCACCTCTGACTTGAGCGTCGATTTTTGTGATGCTCGTCAGG
GGGGCGGAGCCTATGGAAAAACGCCAGCAACGCGGCCTTTTTACGGTTCCTGGCCTTTTGCTGGCCTTTT
GCTCACATGTTCTTTCCTGCGTTATCCCCTGATTCTGTGGATAACCGTATTACCGCCTTTGAGTGAGCTG
ATACCGCTCGCCGCAGCCGAACGACCGAGCGCAGCGAGTCAGTGAGCGAGGAAGCGGAAGAGCGCCCAAT
ACGCAAACCGCCTCTCCCCGCGCGTTGGCCGATTCATTAATGCAGCTGGCACGACAGGTTTCCCGACTGG
AAAGCGGGCAGTGAGCGCAACGCAATTAATGTGAGTTAGCTCACTCATTAGGCACCCCAGGCTTTACACT
TTATGCTTCCGGCTCGTATGTTGTGTGGAATTGTGAGCGGATAACAATTTCACACAGGAAACAGCTATGA
CCATGATTACGCCAAGCTATTTAGGTGACACTATAGAATACTCAAGCTATGCATCAAGCTTGGTACCGAG
CTCGGATCCACTAGTAACGGCCGCCAGTGTGCTGGAATTCGCCCTTGGATCCAATCATCACTGGTGGGGG
TCAAGAAAGAGGTTTGAGATCAGGTACTTTGGCACCACCATTAGTAGCTGGGTTTGGTGAAGCTGCAAGA
TTAATGAAACAAGAATCTGCATTTGACAAGAAACATATTGAGAGGTTATCTACTAAATTGAAGAACGGTT
TGTTATCCATTCCATCTACTCAGTTTAACGGTTGTAATAACCCAACATATCAATACCCAGGTTGTGTGAA
TGTTTCCTTTGCATACATTGAAGGGGAATCTTTGTTAATGGCATTGAAAGATATTGCATTGAGTTCTGGT
TCTGCATGTACCTCTGCATCTTTGGAACCATCGTATGTTTTACATGCTTTGGGTGCCGATGATGCCTTGG
CTCATTCTTCCATTAGATTCGGTATTGGTAGATTCACCACTGAAGCAGAAGTTGACTATGTTATTCAAGC
AATTAATGAAAGAGTTGATTTCTTGAGAAAGATGTCTCCATTATGGGAAATGGTTCAAGAAGGTATTGAC
TTGAACTCTATCGAATGGAGTGGACATTAAGGTTTTTTGTTTTTTTGTAATTTGTGTTGTTATGTGTAAT
TATCGTGTATAGAGTAATTTCGGAAATTGTACTTTCGTTCATGTATCTGAACCAGATGAATAATACGTTC
GTATTGTTGAAGAATGACTAACTCCTGTAACGGCGTGCGTGGGTTCCGCAGCCGGGTTCAATTTTTTTTT
TCTTGTTCACTATAAAAATATATAATAAACGAAAAAAATCCGAGGGACTCAGGCTATGAAATTTTTCACT
CAAGAATTTTTTTTCCTTCATCCTTAATTCCTTTATTCACTACCCAAACCCACAATGTCAGTTAAAACTA
AAACTATTACAATTTTACCAGGTGATCACGTCGGTACCGAAATTGTCAATGAAGCTATCAAAGTTTTAGA
AGCAATTGAAGCTGCCACTCCTTACCAAAAAATCCATTTCGATTTCAAACATCATTTAATCGGTGGTGCT
GCCATTGATGCCACTGGTGTCCCATTGCCAGATGACGCACTTGAAAGTGCCAAAAAATCTGATGCCGTCT
TATTGGGTGCTGTTGGTGGACCAAAATGGGGGACTGGCGCCGTTCGTCCAGAACAAGGTTTATTAAAGAT
TCGTAAAGAATTGAACCTTTATGCTAACATCAGACCATGTAACTTTGCCAGTGACTCCTTATTGGAATTA
TCCCCATTGAGACCAGAAGTCGTTAAAGGTACAAACTTGATCATTGTTCGTGAATTAGTTGGTGGTATTT
ATTTCGGTGATCGTGAAGAACAAGAAGAAAGTGAAGATAAACAAACCGCATGGGATACTGAAAAATACAC
CGTCGATGAAGTCACCAGAATCACCCGTATGGCTGCCTTCATGGCTTTACAACATAACCCACCATTACCA
ATCTGGTCATTGGATAAGGCTAATGTTTTAGCTTCTTCTAGATTATGGAGAAGAACTGTCGATAAAGTGA
TTTCTGAAGAGTTCCCAACTTTGTCTGTTCAACATCAATTGATTGACTCCGCCGCCATGATTTTAATTCA
AAACCCAACCAAATTGAATGGTATAATCATCACTTCTAACATGTTTGGTGATATCATTTCCGATGAAGCT
TCAGTTATTCCAGGTTCCTTGGGTTTATTACCATCTGCATCTTTGGCTTCATTGCCAGATACCAACACCG
CTTTTGGTCTTTATGAACCATGTCACGGTTCTGCTCCTGATTTACCAGCCAATAAAGTTAACCCAATTGC
TACTATTTTATCTGCTGCTTCTATGTTGAGATTATCTTTGGATTGTGTGAAAGAAGCTGAAGCTTTAGAA
GAAGCCGTGAAACAAGTCTTGGATAAAGGTATCAGAACTGCAGATTTAAGAGGTACCAGTTCAGCTACTG
AAGTTGGTGACGCGATTGTCGAAGCTGTTACTAAAATCTTAAAAGAAAAAGCTTAAGTAAAGTATACACA
AAATTTAACGAATATTATTAATACAAAATGAACACCACCTAAATACTTTTTTTTAAAAATGTACCGACTC
TTCTAAAAATTGCGATAATTCAATATCGGAAATTTCTCTCACCGGTTTACTTGGATCTTCGGAAATAAAT
CTATTTGAAGTAATGGTAGCCTCACTTGATTCTGATTGGCTCTTTCTAGACATGGGTAGGTAAGGGCGAA
TTCTGCAGATATCCATCACACTGGCGGCCGGCCGCTCGAGCATGCATCTAGAGGGCCCAATTCGCCCTAT
AGTGAGTCGTATTACAATTCACTGGCCGTCGTTTTACAACGTCGTGACTGGGAAAACCCTGGCGTTACCC
AACTTAATCGCCTTGCAGCACATCCCCCTTTCGCCAGCTGGCGTAATAGCGAAGAGGCCCGCACCGATCG
ACCAGATCAAAATGCTAGAACAAATTACGTCTGCATCAACAGTCATCTTCCTTATTTGCATAAATGCTAA
AATGGCAAACCTGTAAACCGTTTGAAAAGCAAATTGAGATAGTTAGCTCGGTTTTTTTTTCACGTGGCCA
TAATCCAACAAAAAAAAGGAATTTAAGGGGGGAGAGAAGGAGGCTTGAATTTGTACCACAGAGCGAGCAA
GAAATTAATAATATACTTGGCTTAGCTGAAATGAGAATGAAAAAGCAAATTTCAAGTGAAACACCACTAC
TAGCCAAGTAAATTGGCCAATTTGCTCTCGTGCTTTAATTTCCTAACAAGCTTTTGAGACCGAAAAAAAT
CAACCAATGATGATGGAAAAATACTTCCGGGAGTCAATTTATCCATAATTTCACGTCGTTTTTTTTTTGC
ACATGGCAAATATATTGGAATCCTGAGATTTTCTTGGAGTCGTGTACAATAACACCAGGCGGGAACATGC
CGTTATGATCCAGCATAGCGGCCGCTATGTGTTCAAATATTGAAACCGTGAAACCAGTTTGATACAGCTG
ATATTGTGTGCTAAAAAAAGATGAGCACCGAAAGAGTCTTTAGTTTATTGCCAAGTAAAGGGTCAAAGAA
TACCTATTCTTTATGAACACAGACTTGCTCTAATGGTGAATTAGTGTGGAGTAATAGAGAAGGAGGCGAA
ACAAAAATAATTGGTTAAACACTCGAATGTCACACAATCCTAAATAGGTTAAATTCAGTTACCGCCGTGA
TGCGGGAACAAAGCCGAGCGGTAATATTTTTGGATTCTATGTTTTTTTGGTGTATATTGCACGACTTGGT
GCCAACAACTGGTGTTCCAACGCACAAAACTAGGTTCAACTGGATACTGTTTTCTAGAAATTATTTGCGG
CAATTCATGATTACGGTCCTAAATTTGAAATAAAAGTTTCCAATTATGTGTCTTGACAATTTCCATTGGG
TTCAAAAAGATCTAGAATGTATGTAATTACGCAACAATTTGCATGCAAAGAAATAAAAACAAACCTAAAA
TCCAACTGCTGTTGTTCTGGTGATGATGTAGTAAAATAAGAGCACGGCCAAGAACAAGGTGATTTACGTA
CGGCAGTTTAAGGTTTACACCTATAAAAGAGAGAGCCGTTATCGTCTGTTTGTGGATGTACAGAGTGATA
TTATTGACACGCCGGGGCGACGGATGGTGATCCCCCTGGCCAGTGCACGTCTGCTGTCAGATAAAGTCTC
CCGTGAACTTTACCCGGTGGTGCATATCGGGGATGAAAGCTGGCGCATGATGACCACCGATATGGCCAGT
GTGCCGGTCTCCGTTATCGGGGAAGAAGTGGCTGATCTCAGCCACCGCGAAAATGACATCAAAAACGCCA
TTAACCTGATGTTCTGGGGAATATAAATGTCAGGCATGAGATTATCAAAAAGGATCTTCACCTAGATCCT
TTTCACGTAGAAAGCCAGTCCGCAGAAACGGTGCTGACCCCGGATGAATGTCAGCTACTGGGCTATCTGG
ACAAGGGAAAACGCAAGCGCAAAGAGAAAGCAGGTAGCTTGCAGTGGGCTTACATGGCGATAGCTAGACT
GGGCGGTTTTATGGACAGCAAGCGAACCGGAATTGCCAGCTGGGGCGCCCTCTGGTAAGGTTGGGAAGCC
CTGCAAAGTAAACTGGATGGCTTTCTTGCCGCCAAGGATCTGATGGCGCAGGGGATCAAGCTCTGATCAA
GAGACAGGATGAGGATCGTTTCGCATGATTGAACAAGATGGATTGCACGCAGGTTCTCCGGCCGCTTGGG
TGGAGAGGCTATTCGGCTATGACTGGGCACAACAGACAATCGGCTGCTCTGATGCCGCCGTGTTCCGGCT
GTCAGCGCAGGGGCGCCCGGTTCTTTTTGTCAAGACCGACCTGTCCGGTGCCCTGAATGAACTGCAAGAC
GAGGCAGCGCGGCTATCGTGGCTGGCCACGACGGGCGTTCCTTGCGCAGCTGTGCTCGACGTTGTCACTG
AAGCGGGAAGGGACTGGCTGCTATTGGGCGAAGTGCCGGGGCAGGATCTCCTGTCATCTCACCTTGCTCC
TGCCGAGAAAGTATCCATCATGGCTGATGCAATGCGGCGGCTGCATACGCTTGATCCGGCTACCTGCCCA
TTCGACCACCAAGCGAAACATCGCATCGAGCGAGCACGTACTCGGATGGAAGCCGGTCTTGTCGATCAGG
ATGATCTGGACGAAGAGCATCAGGGGCTCGCGCCAGCCGAACTGTTCGCCAGGCTCAAGGCGAGCATGCC
CGACGGCGAGGATCTCGTCGTGACCCATGGCGATGCCTGCTTGCCGAATATCATGGTGGAAAATGGCCGC
TTTTCTGGATTCATCGACTGTGGCCGGCTGGGTGTGGCGGACCGCTATCAGGACATAGCGTTGGCTACCC
GTGATATTGCTGAAGAGCTTGGCGGCGAATGGGCTGACCGCTTCCTCGTGCTTTACGGTATCGCCGCTCC
CGATTCGCAGCGCATCGCCTTCTATCGCCTTCTTGACGAGTTCTTCTGAATTATTAACGCTTACAATTTC
CTGATGCGGTATTTTCTCCTTACGCATCTGTGCGGTATTTCACACCGCATCAGGTGGCACTTTTCGGGGA
AATGTGCGCGGAACCCCTATTTGTTTATTTTTCTAAATACATTCAAATATGTATCCGCTCATGAGACAAT
AACCCTGATAAATGCTTCAATAATAGCACGTGAGGAGGGCCACCATGGCCAAGTTGACCAGTGCCGTTCC
GGTGCTCACCGCGCGCGACGTCTTCCAATTAGAGGTTGTGGATGCAAAATTGAAAAAAAAATGACTATTG
GTAGCGTGTTCTATTTTTCTTATGCGCTGAAAAACTACGAACAATTGTCTATTCCAAGCCTGTGGCTTTT
TTTGGTGATTCACAATACATAAATTGGCAAATACCTCTTCTATAGACTTTAACCTTTGATGAAATGGTAT
GGATAAACCACTTTTGTGGTCAGGGTATATATATTTTTATTCCAATCTGGCCTTTATAAATTCAAATTTC
CAAGGGGACTCTGCTAAACCTTCTGATATAACTATAACTCTAATAATGGCTGTAAAAAGTGTGAAAAAAA
GATGATATTCACAAAAAAGATAAAGGGGATTTCATATTGGGTATCTAGATTTAAACATCGTATTTCAACA
ATGAAACTAGAATCAATACGAAATCCAGGGCACAACTGTGTTCATTCCCTTGGGAATTATACTGAGTAAT
GGGAAGAATGTGCAAAAAATACCCGTGTCTTATATAATTTCCATTTGTGTAGGGCTTAAAAGTGGACAAC
TTCAGGTTACGAAACCACGAAAATGTCTAAACGTTTGATCAAATTCGTAACTCATGGAAAATCACAGCAA
CAAATTAAGGATGGATATATCCGGTACTTACAAATAAAAACACTAAAGAAGTATAAATTTTGAACTGAAA
TTCTATAGAAAATCTTTTTTTTTGGGTAAAATTATGCGATTGTGGCTCATAGTAACGTAATCATACAGTT
CAACAAACATCATTTTGTCAAAGGATTTCTAATCCTATTCTTTTTCTACTTGGCTTTTGAGTATATATAT
ATATATATATACATCCTTTGTTCATCATCATGTTCGATTGAATTTTTTTCTTGGTTGTTATTAGATTGTC
TACTTGAGTTTTTCTTGGTGCAAATTGTGGTGTTTTTCTAACAAATTTTTCAACATTTAAAGTATTTCTG
GAACTTTTCTACAAGGAACGACATAGATCCATTAATGCGCCCCTCTAAAACAATACCCATAATGTCTTCT
TAAGTATGCATCTGCTTATAAATGTTTCTGGATTTACTTTAGTTAGAATGTCGACACGACAATGAACTAT
TGCTGTAGATCACGTGCGATCACTGAATTATGAGTTTCTTTTTATTTTTCTTTTTGGGCTTTTTTTTTTG
CAATTTTTTTTTTCCACCTTTGCCAATTGCGTAGTCACATATAATGTATACAATTTTTGCAACTCTGACA
CTATAATTGATCCAATAATAAAGTATATAATAGATCATCAAGTATACGTAATCTCCCCAAAAAAAAAATT
GCATAAAATAAAATCTATAAACCTTTTTTAGATTTTTAGTTGTTCCTTTTTTCTTTCTATTCTTCAACTT
CCAAGTGTTGTCACTTTCTTCCTGTTAACTATATTTAAAAGTAAATACCCTCCCCAGAAAACTATGGAAC
ATGTTGCCTTTGGTAGCGAAGATATCGAGAATACTCTAGCGAAAATGGATGATGGCCAATTAGATGGATT
AGCCTTTGGTGCTATACAGCTTGATGGTGATGGCAATATTTTACAGTATAATGCAGCTGAAGGAGACATA
ACAGGGAGAGATCCCAAACAAGTGATTGGCAAGAACTTCTTCAAAGACGTAGCACCAGGTACAGATTCTC
CTGAATTTTACGGGAAATTCAAGGAAGGAGTAGCATCAGGTAACTTGAATACCATGTTCGAGTGGATGAT
TCCGACGAGTAGGGGGCCAACCAAGGTTAAAATTCACATGAAGAAGGCTTTGAGTGGTGACTCCTATTGG
GTGTTTGTCAAAAGGGTTTAA
Features (pLannotate 1.2.2; 19 found; start..end, strand, type, name):
    542..558     +  promoter       copia promoter (fragment): strong promoter from the Drosophila transposable element copia (Sinclair et al., 1986)
    603..624     +  CDS            BleoR (fragment): antibiotic-binding protein; Sh ble from Streptoalloteichus hindustanus; confers resistance to bleomycin, phleomycin, and Zeocin™
    762..1349    +  rep_origin     ori: high-copy-number ColE1/pMB1/pBR322/pUC origin of replication
   1532..1624    +  CDS            lacI (fragment): lac repressor; lacI; The lac repressor binds to the lac operator to inhibit transcription in E. coli. This inhibition can be relieved by adding lactose or isopropyl-β-D-thiogalactopyranoside (IPTG).
   1637..1658    +  protein_bind   CAP binding site: CAP binding activates transcription in the presence of cAMP. E. coli catabolite activator protein
   1673..1703    +  promoter       lac promoter: promoter for the E. coli lac operon
   1711..1727    +  protein_bind   lac operator: The lac repressor binds to the lac operator to inhibit transcription in E. coli. This inhibition can be relieved by adding lactose or isopropyl-β-D-thiogalactopyranoside (IPTG). lac repressor encoded by lacI
   1769..1787    +  promoter       SP6 promoter: promoter for bacteriophage SP6 RNA polymerase
   1865..2407    +  CDS            NFS1 (fragment): NFS1_CANAL - Also known as SPL1 From Candida albicans (strain SC5314 / ATCC MYA-2876) (Yeast).
   2730..3821    +  CDS            LEU2: LEU3_YEAST - Experimental evidence at protein level: Swiss-Prot protein existence level 1. Catalyzes the oxidation of 3-carboxy-2-hydroxy-4- methylpentanoate (3-isopropylmalate) to 3-carboxy-4-methyl-2- oxopentanoate. The product decarboxylates to 4-methyl-2 oxopentanoate. From Saccharomyces cerevisiae (strain ATCC 204508 / S288c) (Baker's yeast).
   4126..4144    -  promoter       T7 promoter: promoter for bacteriophage T7 RNA polymerase
   4147..4270    +  CDS            lacZα (fragment): LacZα fragment of β-galactosidase; lacZ fragment
   5393..5696    +  CDS            ccdB (fragment): CcdB, a bacterial toxin that poisons DNA gyrase; ccdB; Plasmids containing the ccdB gene cannot be propagated in standard E. coli strains.
   5744..6013    +  CDS            tnpA (fragment): TN5P_ECOLX - Also known as tnp. Experimental evidence at protein level: Swiss-Prot protein existence level 1. Mediates transposition of transposon Tn5 by a 'cut and paste' mechanism. First, the monomeric transposase binds the 19 bp inverted DNA repeats flanking the transposon. Then, dimerization of the DNA- bound transposase creates a synaptic DNA complex. After nicking of the first DNA strand, excision of the transposon proceeds through a series of intermediates. The transposase then mediates the insertion of the transposon at a new site by strand transfer. The activity of the wild- type tran
   6045..6839    +  CDS            NeoR/KanR: aminoglycoside phosphotransferase from Tn5; aph(3')-II (or nptII); confers resistance to neomycin, kanamycin, and G418 (Geneticin®)
   6860..6910    -  misc_feature   bom (fragment): basis of mobility region from pBR322
   6937..7025    +  promoter       AmpR promoter (fragment): bla
   7045..7092    +  CDS            BleoR (fragment): antibiotic-binding protein; Sh ble from Streptoalloteichus hindustanus; confers resistance to bleomycin, phleomycin, and Zeocin™
   8534..8908    +  CDS            pyp: PYP_HALHA - Experimental evidence at protein level: Swiss-Prot protein existence level 1. Photoactive blue light protein. Probably functions as a photoreceptor for a negative phototaxis response. From Halorhodospira halophila (Ectothiorhodospira halophila).
