[The description below was written by a language model from this plasmid's Addgene catalogue record and pLannotate feature annotations shown in this document.]
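Description:
2015-N iFAST is a yeast expression plasmid, built on the 2015-N backbone, that places the synthetic fluorogenic tag iFAST under control of the MET3 promoter. The associated work concerns multi-colour fluorogenic tagging in Candida albicans, and a fragment of the C. albicans NFS1 gene lies next to the marker, so C. albicans appears to be the intended host, although the catalogue lists the vector only as "Yeast Expression". The catalogue gives a total size of about 8.9 kb, with the insert of roughly 376 bp introduced by Gibson assembly. The sequenced record of 8,911 nt is slightly shorter than the stated total.

In E. coli the plasmid replicates from a high-copy ColE1/pUC-type origin and is selected with kanamycin through the Tn5-derived NeoR/KanR gene. Selection in yeast relies on LEU2, an auxotrophic marker encoding 3-isopropylmalate dehydrogenase, which the annotation software matched to the Saccharomyces cerevisiae protein. No yeast replication origin is annotated, and the record does not say whether the plasmid integrates or is maintained episomally. The iFAST coding region appears in the feature table as "pyp", because FAST-family tags are engineered from the photoactive yellow protein of Halorhodospira halophila. They fluoresce only when they bind an added fluorogenic ligand. The MET3 promoter itself is not annotated. MET3 promoters are generally repressed by methionine and cysteine, which allows regulated expression.

The remaining features are cloning-vector remnants, including lac promoter/operator elements, SP6 and T7 promoters, and fragments of lacZα, ccdB, BleoR and tnpA. The construct serves as an iFAST expression and tagging plasmid for fluorescence studies in yeast.
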