Addgene plasmid #209415: 2015-N iFAST
Purpose: iFAST expression plasmid using MET3p
Depositing lab: Patrick Van Dijck. Depositing organization: Katholieke Universiteit Leuven. Publication: A multi-colour fluorogenic tag and its application in Candida albicans. Devos J, Van Dijck P, Van Genechten W. Microbiology (Reading). 2024 Mar;170(3). doi: 10.1099/mic.0.001451. PubMed 38535895.
Backbone
  Vector backbone: 2015-N
  Backbone size w/o insert (bp): 8544
  Total vector size (bp): 8921
  Vector type: Yeast Expression
  Selectable markers: LEU2
Growth in bacteria
  Bacterial resistance: Kanamycin, 50 μg/mL
  Growth temperature: 37°C
  Growth strain: DH5alpha
  Copy number: Unknown
Gene/Insert
  Gene/Insert name: iFAST
  Species: Synthetic
  Insert size (bp): 376
  Promoter: MET3
  Cloning method: Gibson Cloning
  Sequencing primers: 5′ AATACCCTCCCCAGAAAACTATGGAACATGTTGCCTTTG; 3′ CACCAGAACCTCCACCTCCGTTAAACCCTTTTGACAAACAC
Terms and licenses: Academic/Nonprofit Terms; Industry Terms: Not Available to Industry
How to cite: 2015-N iFAST was a gift from Patrick Van Dijck (Addgene plasmid # 209415 ; http://n2t.net/addgene:209415 ; RRID:Addgene_209415)
